Addgene plasmid #105972: hsp70: mKate2-DN Kif5a
Purpose: heat shock inducible transgenesis
Depositing lab: Caren Norden. Depositing organization: Max Planck Institute of Molecular Cell Biology and Genetics. Publication: Non-canonical features of the Golgi apparatus in bipolar epithelial neural stem cells. Taverna E, Mora-Bermudez F, Strzyz PJ, Florio M, Icha J, Haffner C, Norden C, Wilsch-Brauninger M, Huttner WB. Sci Rep. 2016 Feb 16;6:21206. doi: 10.1038/srep21206. PubMed 26879757.
Backbone
  Vector backbone: GWpTol2Dest(R4-R3)pA
  Vector type: Bacterial Expression
Growth in bacteria
  Bacterial resistance: Ampicillin, 100 μg/mL
  Growth temperature: 37°C
  Growth strain: DH5alpha
  Copy number: High Copy
Gene/Insert
  Gene/Insert name: Kif5a
  Species: D. rerio (zebrafish)
  Mutation: truncation of aa416-1033
  Entrez Gene: kif5aa (a.k.a. kif, kif5a, si:ch211-166e11.4, v, ver, vertigo, vrt, wu:fj61a1, wu:fj61a10)
  Tag / fusion protein: mKate2 (N terminal on insert)
  Cloning method: Gateway Cloning
Terms and licenses: Academic/Nonprofit Terms; Industry Terms: Not Available to Industry
How to cite: hsp70: mKate2-DN Kif5a was a gift from Caren Norden (Addgene plasmid # 105972 ; http://n2t.net/addgene:105972 ; RRID:Addgene_105972)
