[The description below was written by a language model from this plasmid's Addgene catalogue record and pLannotate feature annotations shown in this document.]
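Description:
hsp70: mKate2-DN Kif5a is a Tol2 transposon-based transgenesis construct for zebrafish, assembled by multisite Gateway cloning into the GWpTol2Dest(R4-R3)pA destination backbone. Although the catalogue lists it as a bacterial expression vector, its stated purpose is heat shock inducible transgenesis. In bacteria it is simply propagated as a high-copy plasmid through a ColE1/pUC-type origin with ampicillin selection (AmpR and its bla promoter). The remaining lac promoter/operator, T3 promoter, MCS and M13 ori fragments are pBluescript-derived leftovers. A short match to medaka tyrosinase near the start of the sequence probably reflects Tol2-associated sequence, since Tol2 was originally found within that gene, but the Tol2 arms themselves are not annotated.

The payload sits in the three Gateway slots defined by attB4, attB1, attB2 and attB3. The roughly 1.5 kb segment between attB4 and attB1 carries no annotation, but from the plasmid name it should hold the hsp70 heat shock promoter. The middle slot encodes mKate2, a monomeric, fast-maturing red fluorescent protein. The 3' slot holds a fragment of zebrafish Kif5a (kif5aa), detected by homology to mouse KIF5A, so mKate2 is fused to its N terminus. An SV40 polyadenylation signal lies downstream. The record gives the mutation as "truncation of aa416-1033". The length of the annotated fragment is consistent with those residues being the retained portion, a motorless kinesin-1 heavy chain, though the wording is ambiguous.

Such a protein is named as a dominant negative. Temperature-controlled expression would allow timed interference with kinesin-1 function, with red fluorescence marking the expressing cells. The associated publication concerns the Golgi apparatus in epithelial neural stem cells.
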