Features (pLannotate 1.2.2; 20 found; start..end, strand, type, name):
      7..228     -  rep_origin     M13 ori (fragment) (sequence partly withheld): M13 bacteriophage origin of replication; arrow indicates direction of (+) strand synthesis
    228..515     +  CDS            tyr (fragment) (sequence partly withheld): TYRO_ORYLA - Also known as tyro. Experimental evidence at transcript level: Swiss-Prot protein existence level 2. This is a copper-containing oxidase that functions in the formation of pigments such as melanins and other polyphenolic compounds. From Oryzias latipes (Japanese rice fish) (Japanese killifish).
   1097..1117    +  protein_bind   attB4: mutant version of attB; core recombination site for the Gateway® BP reaction BP Clonase™
   2638..2658    +  protein_bind   attB1: mutant version of attB; core recombination site for the Gateway® BP reaction BP Clonase™
   2662..3357    +  CDS            mKate2: mKate2 is a basic (constitutively fluorescent) red fluorescent protein published in 2009, derived from Entacmaea quadricolor. It is reported to be a rapidly-maturing monomer with moderate acid sensitivity.
   3362..3382    -  protein_bind   attB2: mutant version of attB; core recombination site for the Gateway® BP reaction BP Clonase™
   3385..5238    +  CDS            Kif5a (fragment): KIF5A_MOUSE - Also known as Kiaa4086, Kif5, Nkhc1. Experimental evidence at protein level: Swiss-Prot protein existence level 1. Microtubule-dependent motor required for slow axonal transport of neurofilament proteins (NFH, NFM and NFL) (PubMed:12682084). Can induce formation of neurite-like membrane protrusions in non-neuronal cells in a ZFYVE27-dependent manner. The ZFYVE27-KIF5A complex contributes to the vesicular transport of VAPA, VAPB, SURF4, RAB11A, RAB11B and RTN3 proteins in neurons (PubMed:21976701). Required for anterograde axonal transportation of MAPK8IP3/JIP3 which is essential
   5243..5263    -  protein_bind   attB3: mutant version of attB; core recombination site for the Gateway® BP reaction BP Clonase™
   5267..5287    +  CDS            lacZα (fragment): LacZα fragment of β-galactosidase; lacZ fragment
   5303..5437    -  polyA_signal   SV40 poly(A) signal: SV40 polyadenylation signal
   5460..5543    -  CDS            large T antigen (fragment): large T antigen from SV40 (simian virus 40)
   6109..6149    -  misc_feature   MCS (fragment): pBluescript multiple cloning site
   6162..6180    -  promoter       T3 promoter: promoter for bacteriophage T3 RNA polymerase
   6225..6241    -  protein_bind   lac operator: The lac repressor binds to the lac operator to inhibit transcription in E. coli. This inhibition can be relieved by adding lactose or isopropyl-β-D-thiogalactopyranoside (IPTG). lac repressor encoded by lacI
   6249..6279    -  promoter       lac promoter: promoter for the E. coli lac operon
   6294..6315    -  protein_bind   CAP binding site: CAP binding activates transcription in the presence of cAMP. E. coli catabolite activator protein
   6328..6420    -  CDS            lacI (fragment): lac repressor; lacI; The lac repressor binds to the lac operator to inhibit transcription in E. coli. This inhibition can be relieved by adding lactose or isopropyl-β-D-thiogalactopyranoside (IPTG).
   6603..7191    -  rep_origin     ori: high-copy-number ColE1/pMB1/pBR322/pUC origin of replication
   7362..8222    -  CDS            AmpR: β-lactamase; bla; confers resistance to ampicillin, carbenicillin, and related antibiotics
   8223..8327    -  promoter       AmpR promoter: bla
>Addgene plasmid #105972 | hsp70: mKate2-DN Kif5a | addgene full sequence | sequence record 203783 | Addgene NGS Result
CCACCTAAATTGTAAGCGTTAATATTTTGTTAAAATTCGCGTTAAATTTTTGTTAAATCAGCTCATTTTT
TAACCAATAGGCCGAAATCGGCAAAATCCCTTATAAATCAAAAGAATAGACCGAGATAGGGT
[37 nt withheld, positions 133-169]
AAAGAACGTGGACTCCAACGTCAAAGG
[32 nt withheld, positions 197-228]
GCTGGCTAAGAACTCATCAGCCTCCCCGGTCCATCTACCCACGTACCAATGCACCAATTGGCCACAATGA
CGGCTACTACATGGTGCCATTCCTTCCTCTTTATAGGAATGGAGACTACCTCCTGTCCAACAATGCTCTT
GGATACGAGTACGCCTACCTGTTGGACCCAGGTCATTGCACAACACCAGAAATGCCCTCTGATCTGCAAA
AGACGTGAATATCTGTTCAGACACCCATATCCACTCTGTTCCACACAGGTCAGAGGTTTGTCCAGGAGTT
CTTGACAGAGGTGTAAAAAGTACTCAAAAATTTTACTCAAGTGAAAGTACAAGTACTTAGGGAAAATTTT
ACTCAATTAAAAGTAAAAGTATCTGGCTAGAATCTTACTTGAGTAAAAGTAAAAAAGTACTCCATTAAAA
TTGTACTTGAGTATTAAGGAAGTAAAAGTAAAAGCAAGAAAGAAAACTAGAGATTCTTGTTTAAGCTTTT
AATCTCAAAAAACATTAAATGAAATGCATACAAGGTTTTATCCTGCTTTAGAACTGTTTGTATTTAATTA
TCAAACTATAAGACAGACAATCTAATGCCAGTACACGCTACTCAAAGTTGTAAAACCTCAGATTTAACTT
CAGTAGAAGCTGATTCTCAAAATTGTTAGTGTCAAGCCTAGCTCTTTTGGGGCTGAAAAGCAATCCTGCA
GTGCTGAAAAGCCTCTCACAGGCAGCCGATGCGGGAAGAGGTGTATTAGTCTTGATAGAGAGGCTGCAAA
TAGCAGGAAACGTGAGCAGAGACTCCCTGGTGTCTGAAACACAGGCCAGATGGGCCCTCGAGCAGGAAAC
AGCTATGACCATGATTACGCCAAGCTATCAACTTTGTATAGAAAAGTTGCTTCAGGGGTGTCGCTTGGTT
ATTTCCAAAAATCAAATTAATTTTATTAAACTATTAGAACGAGCATGTTTTGTCTATATGCTACAGAAGA
TAAAAAATAATAGGAGTTAACAGTTATAAAACAACACACTTTGTTTCTATTGATTGTTGACCACACTGGG
GTCTCATTAAGTTAGATTAAAGACACACTAACTGGGTCAAAAGCAGCAGATTGATTTCATAGCACCAGGG
TAAACTTTCTAACACTTTTACGGCAATCATATACATTAAAATTAAATACAGACCACGACTGAACAAGGAG
GATGATCTCCAATATTAAACAAAGAGACTTGTGCCTATTTCTCTGAGGGTAAACATGACCTCTCAAGTTA
GCAAGTTGGTTTTAACACTACAAAAATAGTTAAGACTGCAATCCCAGAATAAAGTATTGGTTTTAACCAA
TCAATATAGTACAGTAAACATCCATTTGTTTTGTTGAAACGTTAAACAAATCTGACCAAAGCTATTAGCT
TATATAAAACAGGTTTGCCTTCTATGTAGCTGAAAACACCACAGGCCCGATTTTGCTACTGTGTAAAACA
TTTCAGCAAGATTTTTTTATTGCATTTTTTTTTACTGAATCGTTCAAACATTTTATCATTTTAGTTTGTT
CATTCATTGCAACTGGAAAAACAACACATCACACAACCGCACATATTTCAGCAATAAGTACAATAAAACA
CTCAAATAAAAAAAACATTTTAAATCTCTTTGTATTTTTGACCGCTGTTTCGCGTAATTTCACGGTAAAA
CTCTGGAAATCTCCACTACATTCCTCTCAGCGGCTCCTCTCAATGACAGCTGAAGAAGTGACGCGGCTGC
CTGCTGTGTTTTGATTGGTCGAATTCACTGGAGGCTTCCAGAACAGTGTAGAGTCTGAACGGGTGCGCGC
TCTGCTGTATTTAAAGGGCGAAAGAGAGACCGCAGAGAAACTCAACCGAAGAGAAGCGACTTGACAAAGA
AGAAAAGAGCAGCCTGACAGGACTTTTTCCCCGACGAGGTGTTTATTCGCTCTATTTAAGAATCTACTGT
AAGGTAAGTCTCAATATATTGTACTCTATTGGCTAATCAGAATTATATAGAGATTATATGTACTTAATGT
CAAAAAATCAACTTTGTATATGTAATCTTTTTACATGTGGACTGCCTATGTTCATCTTATTTTAGGTCTA
CTAGAAAATTATATTTCCCGTTTTCACAATAAGGATTTTTAAAAAAAGCAATGAACAGACGGGCATTTAC
TTTATGTTGCTGACATTATTTTATATGAGCATAATAACCATAAATACTAGCAAATGTCCTAAATGAATTT
GTGTTAATGTTGTCTACAAAAGAAAATTAGCGTTTTACTTGTACAACTAATAATAACTTGGTTATTAAGA
GAATTTCACTTGTTGACTAGAAAAATCCTTTCATAATGAAACAATTGCACCATAAATTGTATAAATATAA
AATTAATTCTAATTGTTTTTTTTTCCTGCCAAGTTTGTACAAAAAAGCAGGCTATGGTGAGCGAGCTGAT
TAAGGAGAACATGCACATGAAGCTGTACATGGAGGGCACCGTGAACAACCACCACTTCAAGTGCACATCC
GAGGGCGAAGGCAAGCCCTACGAGGGCACCCAGACCATGAGAATCAAGGCGGTCGAGGGCGGCCCTCTCC
CCTTCGCCTTCGACATCCTGGCTACCAGCTTCATGTACGGCAGCAAAACCTTCATCAACCACACCCAGGG
CATCCCCGACTTCTTTAAGCAGTCCTTCCCCGAGGGCTTCACATGGGAGAGAGTCACCACATACGAAGAC
GGGGGCGTGCTGACCGCTACCCAGGACACCAGCCTCCAGGACGGCTGCCTCATCTACAACGTCAAGATCA
GAGGGGTGAACTTCCCATCCAACGGCCCTGTGATGCAGAAGAAAACACTCGGCTGGGAGGCCTCCACCGA
GACCCTGTACCCCGCTGACGGCGGCCTGGAAGGCAGAGCCGACATGGCCCTGAAGCTCGTGGGCGGGGGC
CACCTGATCTGCAACTTGAAGACCACATACAGATCCAAGAAACCCGCTAAGAACCTCAAGATGCCCGGCG
TCTACTATGTGGACAGAAGACTGGAAAGAATCAAGGAGGCCGACAAAGAGACCTACGTCGAGCAGCACGA
GGTGGCTGTGGCCAGATACTGCGACCTCCCTAGCAAACTGGGGCACAGAAACCCAGCTTTCTTGTACAAA
GTGGCTTCCTCTATCGTGGTGCGCATCTCAGAGGAAGAGCGGCAGAAATACGAGGAAGAGATCCGCAAAC
TCTACCGCCAGCTGGACGACAAGGATGATGAGATCAATCTCCAGTGTCAGCTGGTGGAGAAGCTGAAGGA
GCAGATTCTGGATCAGGATGAGCTGCTGGCCTCCACCCGCGGCGACAGTGATAAGGTACAGACGGAGCTG
GGTCGTCTGCAGACGGAGAGCGAGAGCGCCAAGGCGGAGGTGCGGGAGGTGCTGCAGGCGCTGGAGGAGC
TGGCCGTCAACTACGACCAGAAGAGCCAGGAGGTGGAGGAGAAGAGTCTGCACAACAAACAGCTGGCCGA
GCAGCTCAGCCACAAGATGGCCAACCTGATGGAGCTGGAGGCGGAGCTAGCGCAGATGCAGGAAGTGAGC
TCACAGCAGAGGAAGCGCATCGCTGATGTGTTGAACGGCCTGATGAAGGACCTCAGCGAGTTCAGCAGCA
TCGTCGGAAACGGAGAACTCAAGCTACCGGTGGAGATCAGCGGTGCGATTGAGGAGGAGTTCACCGTGGC
ACGTCTCTACATCAGCAAGATTAAATCTGAGGTGAAGTCGATGGTGAAGCGCTGCCGGCAGCTGGAGAAC
ATGCAGCTGGAGTGCCATCGCAAGATGGAGGAGACCAGCCGGGAGCTGTCGTCATGCCAACTGCTCATCT
CACAGCATGAGGCAAAGATCCGCTCTCTCACAGAATACATGCAGAACGTGGAGCAGAAGAAGAGACAGCT
GGAGGACAACTATGATGCTCTCAGTGAAGAACTCTACACACTGCAGAACTCTGAGAGTCATGTGGCAGAG
CTGGATGGAGGAGAGAAGGCGGACAGAGAGGCTGATGGGAAAAAGGCCGCTGTTCGTCCAGCTCTGCATG
CGGAGTCTCGTCAGACGCAGCTCAGCCGCCTGCGGGATGAAATTAACGAGAAGCAGAGACTCATCGACGA
GCTCACAGATAAGAACCAGGCTCTGGAGTTGGAGCTGGCTCACGTGCGCTCCAGTTTCAGCAATCTGAAG
CTGCAGGACGACAGCAAGAGCGCCTGTCTGGAGCAGATGTCGTTTCAACAGGAGAGACACGAGCAGTCCA
AACAGGATCTCAAGGGCCTTGAGGAGACTGTTGCTCGGGAACTCCAGACCCTCCACAACCTGCGCAAGCT
GTTCGTTCAAGACCTCACGACTCGGGTTAAAAAAAGTTCAGAAATTGGACCTGATGATAGTGGGGGGTCT
AACACCCAGAAGCAGAAGATTTCCTTTCTTGAGAACAACCTGGATCAGCTTACAAAGGTTCATAAACAGC
TGGTACGTGATAATGCAGATCTCCGCTGTGAGCTTCCGAAGCTGGAGAAACGTCTTCGTTCTACGGCTGA
GCGGGTTCGGGCGCTGGAGACAGCACTGAAGGACGCCAAACAGGGCGCGATGAATGACCGGCGCCGGTAC
CAGCAGGAGGTGGAGCGCATCCGGGACGCCATGAGGCTGCGTTACCCACTGCGCCGCCCCAACGCCGCTC
AGATCGCTAAGCCAGTGAGACCCGGGCATCACGTCACCGCCACATCGCCCACCAGCTTCTCCGTCACACG
CGCAAGCAAACCGGCCACGTCTTACAGCAATGCCCGATTCCTGCAGGACGAGAAGATGGAGAACAGCCAG
AAGACCAACACTGTTGGATACAGCACTGTGAGATCCATAGACATACTGAGCTCCTGTCCGCTCGACGTGG
AGAACGGAAACAGCACAGATATTAATGATAACAGGAGTGATGTTCACTGCGGCAGCATGGTGGACGATGC
CTCTCGAGTGTACATCATGCAGCAGGAGACTGCAGCCAGTTAAGCAACTTTATTATACATAGTTGATAAT
TCACTGGCCGTCGTTTTACGGTACCATCGATGATGATCCAGACATGATAAGATACATTGATGAGTTTGGA
CAAACCACAACTAGAATGCAGTGAAAAAAATGCTTTATTTGTGAAATTTGTGATGCTATTGCTTTATTTG
TAACCATTATAAGCTGCAATAAACAAGTTAACAACAACAATTGCATTCATTTTATGTTTCAGGTTCAGGG
GGAGGTGTGGGAGGTTTTTTAAAGCAAGTAAAACCTCTACAAATGTGGTATGGCTGATTATGATCCTCTA
GATCAGATCTGCGAAGATACGGCCACGGGTGCTCTTGATCCTGTGGCTGATTTTGGACTGTGCTGCTCGC
AGCTGCTGATGAATCACATACTTCCTCCATTTTCTTCCACTGATTGACTGTTATAATTTCCCTAATTTCC
AGGTCAAGGTGCTGTGCATTGTGGTAATAGATGTGACATGACGTCACTTCCAAAGGACCAATGAACATGT
CTGACCAATTTCATATAATGTGAAAACGATTTTCATAGGCAGAATAAATAACATTTAAATTAAACTGGGC
ATCAGCGCAATTCAATTGGTTTGGTAATAGCAAGGGAAAATAGAATGAAGTGATCTCCAAAAAATAAGTA
CTTTTTGACTGTAAATAAAATTGTAAGGAGTAAAAAGTACTTTTTTTTCTAAAAAAATGTAATTAAGTAA
AAGTAAAAGTATTGATTTTTAATTGTACTCAAGTAAAGTAAAAATCCCCAAAAATAATACTTAAGTACAG
TAATCAAGTAAAATTACTCAAGTACTTTACACCTCTGGTTCTTGACCCCCTACCTTCAGCAAGCCCAGCA
GATCCACTAGTTCTAGAGCGGCCGCCACCGCGGTGGAGCTCCAGCTTTTGTTCCCTTTAGTGAGGGTTAA
TTGCGCGCTTGGCGTAATCATGGTCATAGCTGTTTCCTGTGTGAAATTGTTATCCGCTCACAATTCCACA
CAACATACGAGCCGGAAGCATAAAGTGTAAAGCCTGGGGTGCCTAATGAGTGAGCTAACTCACATTAATT
GCGTTGCGCTCACTGCCCGCTTTCCAGTCGGGAAACCTGTCGTGCCAGCTGCATTAATGAATCGGCCAAC
GCGCGGGGAGAGGCGGTTTGCGTATTGGGCGCTCTTCCGCTTCCTCGCTCACTGACTCGCTGCGCTCGGT
CGTTCGGCTGCGGCGAGCGGTATCAGCTCACTCAAAGGCGGTAATACGGTTATCCACAGAATCAGGGGAT
AACGCAGGAAAGAACATGTGAGCAAAAGGCCAGCAAAAGGCCAGGAACCGTAAAAAGGCCGCGTTGCTGG
CGTTTTTCCATAGGCTCCGCCCCCCTGACGAGCATCACAAAAATCGACGCTCAAGTCAGAGGTGGCGAAA
CCCGACAGGACTATAAAGATACCAGGCGTTTCCCCCTGGAAGCTCCCTCGTGCGCTCTCCTGTTCCGACC
CTGCCGCTTACCGGATACCTGTCCGCCTTTCTCCCTTCGGGAAGCGTGGCGCTTTCTCATAGCTCACGCT
GTAGGTATCTCAGTTCGGTGTAGGTCGTTCGCTCCAAGCTGGGCTGTGTGCACGAACCCCCCGTTCAGCC
CGACCGCTGCGCCTTATCCGGTAACTATCGTCTTGAGTCCAACCCGGTAAGACACGACTTATCGCCACTG
GCAGCAGCCACTGGTAACAGGATTAGCAGAGCGAGGTATGTAGGCGGTGCTACAGAGTTCTTGAAGTGGT
GGCCTAACTACGGCTACACTAGAAGAACAGTATTTGGTATCTGCGCTCTGCTGAAGCCAGTTACCTTCGG
AAAAAGAGTTGGTAGCTCTTGATCCGGCAAACAAACCACCGCTGGTAGCGGTGGTTTTTTTGTTTGCAAG
CAGCAGATTACGCGCAGAAAAAAAGGATCTCAAGAAGATCCTTTGATCTTTTCTACGGGGTCTGACGCTC
AGTGGAACGAAAACTCACGTTAAGGCATTTTGGTCATGAGATTATCAAAAAGGATCTTCACCTAGATCCT
TTTAAATTAAAAATGAAGTTTTAAATCAATCTAAAGTATATATGAGTAAACTTGGTCTGACAGTTACCAA
TGCTTAATCAGTGAGGCACCTATCTCAGCGATCTGTCTATTTCGTTCATCCATAGTTGCCTGACTCCCCG
TCGTGTAGATAACTACGATACGGGAGGGCTTACCATCTGGCCCCAGTGCTGCAATGATACCGCGAGACCC
ACGCTCACCGGCTCCAGATTTATCAGCAATAAACCAGCCAGCCGGAAGGGCCGAGCGCAGAAGTGGTCCT
GCAACTTTATCCGCCTCCATCCAGTCTATTAATTGTTGCCGGGAAGCTAGAGTAAGTAGTTCGCCAGTTA
ATAGTTTGCGCAACGTTGTTGCCATTGCTACAGGCATCGTGGTGTCACGCTCGTCGTTTGGTATGGCTTC
ATTCAGCTCCGGTTCCCAACGATCAAGGCGAGTTACATGATCCCCCATGTTGTGCAAAAAAGCGGTTAGC
TCCTTCGGTCCTCCGATCGTTGTCAGAAGTAAGTTGGCCGCAGTGTTATCACTCATGGTTATGGCAGCAC
TGCATAATTCTCTTACTGTCATGCCATCCGTAAGATGCTTTTCTGTGACTGGTGAGTACTCAACCAAGTC
ATTCTGAGAATAGTGTATGCGGCGACCGAGTTGCTCTTGCCCGGCGTCAATACGGGATAATACCGCGCCA
CATAGCAGAACTTTAAAAGTGCTCATCATTGGAAAACGTTCTTCGGGGCGAAAACTCTCAAGGATCTTAC
CGCTGTTGAGATCCAGTTCGATGTAACCCACTCGTGCACCCAACTGATCTTCAGCATCTTTTACTTTCAC
CAGCGTTTCTGGGTGAGCAAAAACAGGAAGGCAAAATGCCGCAAAAAAGGGAATAAGGGCGACACGGAAA
TGTTGAATACTCATACTCTTCCTTTTTCAATATTATTGAAGCATTTATCAGGGTTATTGTCTCATGAGCG
GATACATATTTGAATGTATTTAGAAAAATAAACAAATAGGGGTTCCGCGCACATTTCCCCGAAAAGTG
